Addgene plasmid #188112: P-BACOVA_04505
Purpose: pBolux harboring the promoter region upstream of BACOVA_04505
Depositing lab: Guy Townsend. Depositing organization: Pennsylvania State University, College of Medicine. Publication: Harnessing gut microbes for glycan detection and quantification. Modesto JL, Pearce VH, Townsend GE 2nd. Nat Commun. 2023 Jan 17;14(1):275. doi: 10.1038/s41467-022-35626-2. PubMed 36650134.
Backbone
  Vector backbone: pBolux
  Backbone size w/o insert (bp): 13807
  Total vector size (bp): 14107
  Vector type: Bacterial Expression
  Selectable markers: Tetracycline in Bacteroides species
Growth in bacteria
  Bacterial resistance: Ampicillin, 100 μg/mL
  Growth temperature: 37°C
  Growth strain: Pir1
  Copy number: High Copy
Gene/Insert
  Gene/Insert name: The B. ovatus BACOVA_04505 promoter cloned into pBolux
  Species: Bacteroides ovatus
  Insert size (bp): 300
  Promoter: BACOVA_04505
  Cloning method: Ligation Independent Cloning
  Sequencing primers: 5′ CGCCAGGGTTTTCCCAGTCACGAC
Terms and licenses: Academic/Nonprofit Terms; Industry Terms: Not Available to Industry
How to cite: P-BACOVA_04505 was a gift from Guy Townsend (Addgene plasmid # 188112 ; http://n2t.net/addgene:188112 ; RRID:Addgene_188112)
