[The description below was written by a language model from this plasmid's Addgene catalogue record and pLannotate feature annotations shown in this document.]
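Description:
P-BACOVA_04505 is a bacterial transcriptional reporter plasmid built on pBolux, a roughly 13.8 kb bioluminescence vector for Bacteroides species. A 300 bp promoter region from upstream of the Bacteroides ovatus gene BACOVA_04505 was inserted by ligation-independent cloning, giving a catalogued total size of about 14.1 kb; the sequenced record is 14,094 nt. The feature table does not annotate the promoter insert itself. It does show a gap between a pUC-type multiple cloning site remnant and the start of the reporter genes, which is the likely location of the insert. A short hit to a Drosophila hsp70 polyadenylation signal in that interval is almost certainly a spurious match.

The reporter is a set of Photorhabdus luminescens lux genes arranged in the order luxC, luxD, luxE, luxA, luxB, all on the same strand. LuxA and LuxB form the luciferase, while LuxC, LuxD and LuxE synthesize its fatty aldehyde substrate, so light is produced without added substrate. Luminescence should therefore report the activity of the BACOVA_04505 promoter.

For propagation in E. coli, the plasmid carries a high-copy ColE1/pUC-type origin and an ampicillin resistance gene (bla) with its own promoter. The record lists a Pir1 growth strain, although no pir-dependent origin is annotated. A tetQ gene provides tetracycline selection in Bacteroides. Fragments of bom, rop, lacZα, lacI and the lac promoter/operator region appear to be leftovers from parental cloning vectors. About 2.7 kb of the sequence between the two bom fragments is unannotated, and the record does not state how the plasmid is transferred to or maintained in Bacteroides. The associated publication concerns the use of gut microbes to detect and quantify glycans, which suggests the construct serves as a glycan-responsive promoter reporter, though the record does not name the inducing glycan.
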