Features (pLannotate 1.2.2; 20 found; start..end, strand, type, name):
    591..626     +  CDS            rop (fragment): Rop protein, which maintains plasmids at low copy number; rop
    728..776     +  misc_feature   bom (fragment): basis of mobility region from pBR322
   3484..3535    +  misc_feature   bom (fragment): basis of mobility region from pBR322
   3541..3698    -  CDS            lacZα (fragment): LacZα fragment of β-galactosidase; lacZ fragment
   3695..3722    +  misc_feature   MCS (fragment): pUC18/19 multiple cloning site
   4047..4064    +  polyA_signal   hsp70 poly(A) (fragment): polyadenlyation signal from the Drosophila melanogaster hsp70Ab gene
   4077..5515    +  CDS            LuxC (fragment): LuxC fatty acid reductase; luxC; from the Photorhabdus luminescens bioluminescence operon
   5568..6491    +  CDS            LuxD: LuxD acyltransferase; luxD; from the Photorhabdus luminescens bioluminescence operon
   6512..7624    +  CDS            LuxE: LuxE; luxE; from the Photorhabdus luminescens bioluminescence operon
   7708..8786    +  CDS            LuxA (fragment): LuxA luciferase subunit; luxA; from the Photorhabdus luminescens bioluminescence operon
   8810..9781    +  CDS            LuxB: LuxB luciferase subunit; luxB; from the Photorhabdus luminescens bioluminescence operon
   9784..9808    +  misc_feature   MCS (fragment): pUC18/19 multiple cloning site
   9843..9865    -  protein_bind   lac operator (fragment): The lac repressor binds to the lac operator to inhibit transcription in E. coli. This inhibition can be relieved by adding lactose or isopropyl-β-D-thiogalactopyranoside (IPTG). lac repressor encoded by lacI
   9869..9899    -  promoter       lac promoter: promoter for the E. coli lac operon
   9914..9935    -  protein_bind   CAP binding site: CAP binding activates transcription in the presence of cAMP. E. coli catabolite activator protein
   9948..10040   -  CDS            lacI (fragment): lac repressor; lacI; The lac repressor binds to the lac operator to inhibit transcription in E. coli. This inhibition can be relieved by adding lactose or isopropyl-β-D-thiogalactopyranoside (IPTG).
  10223..10811   -  rep_origin     ori: high-copy-number ColE1/pMB1/pBR322/pUC origin of replication
  10982..11842   -  CDS            AmpR: β-lactamase; bla; confers resistance to ampicillin, carbenicillin, and related antibiotics
  11843..11947   -  promoter       AmpR promoter: bla
  12118..14040   -  CDS            tetQ: TETQ_BACT4 - Also known as tet(Q). Protein inferred from homology: Swiss-Prot protein existence level 3. Abolishes the inhibitory effect of tetracyclin on protein synthesis by a non-covalent modification of the ribosomes. From Bacteroides thetaiotaomicron.
>Addgene plasmid #188112 | P-BACOVA_04505 | addgene full sequence | sequence record 370302 | Addgene NGS Result
ATACCTCCTCGTAGCATATGAGAACTACAGGATTCCTAACTCGTATTAATATGTATATTATTACTGCCGC
ATAACGATTACAAAATTACACAAAAAAATATATCTAACAAAAGTAGGAGGATTTTTTAACTTTTTACCAT
AGACATTTTATTAGGGAAACGTAGGTTCAACTGGTAAGTACAAATAAGTAGAAATGTTTGAACAACACTG
TTTTAGGAAGTTGAAAAATCAAGTTTCTCTCTCGGTATAGCGTTTATTTTGGCCAATATCTTCTTTAGTT
TGGCATTTGAGTATTTCCCATTCGTGTTCTATTTAGCTCCTTATTATGAGTATGTAGCAAGTTGCTTATC
AAATTCAGCCTCTTTGAGGGTCAAATATGGTTTTGCAAATGGTGACTGACAAGACATAAACAAGGTCAGC
AGGATTTTTTACATAAATGGACATGAATGTATATAACGGGGTTTGAGGGCCAATGGAACGAAAACGTACG
TTAAGGAGATAATTCGTTGTTTATATTTAAATTTAGCTAAGAAACCATTATTATCATGACATTAACCTAT
AAAAATAGGCGTATCACGAGGCCCTTTCGTCTCGCGCGTTTCGGTGATGACGGTGAAAACCTCTGACACA
TGCAGCTCCCGGAGACGGTCACAGCTTGTCTGTAAGCGGATGCCGGGAGCAGACAAGCCCGTCAGGGCGC
GTCAGCGGGTGTTGGCGGGTGTCGGGGCTGGCTTAACTATGCGGCATCAGAGCAGATTGTACTGAGAGTG
CACCATTCCCCGACCGATGATTTTTAAGTGACTGATTTTGTGCTGTTTTGGGGGTATATTAAGAATAAAA
GAAATAGAATAAGTTAAGTACTTGATACACAATATAGGGCATTTTCCATATTGGAAATTCTCATTTTCCA
ATCTAGAAAATACCGATTTCCTAATATGATACTAAATAGGAAAATAATATTTCCCTTAATATTGTTTTTA
TGGAAAATAATAGTTTACTTTGTGGAGAATAATATTTCCCAAAAACATATCAAAATGGAAAATAAAAAAG
CAGTTAAGTTAACCGATTTTCAAAAGAACGAAGAAAATCCTTTTATGAAACAAGCTATAGAAGGTATTGA
AAATCATGTTGTTAAAAAGTATAAGAGTAATAGTGGTGGCGATAAGAGAGCTGTAGTAGCTTTAGCCGAC
ACTGAAACTGGAGAAGTGTTTAAGACTTCGTTTATCCGTCAAATAGAAGTAGATGAAGAACAATTCACTA
AATTGTATCTTTCTAACTTTGCTGCATTCTTTGACCTATCACAAGCAGCTATTCGGGTTTTTGGTTACTT
TATGACCTGCATGAAACCCAAAAATGATTTAATCATTTTCAATAGAAAAAAATGCCTAGAATATACCAAA
TACAAAACAGACAAAGCCGTTTATAAAGGACTTGCAGAACTTGTAAAAGCTGAAATCATAGCCCGAGGAC
CAGCCGATAATCTTTGGTTTATTAATCCTCTGATAGTATTCAATGGTGACCGAGTGACATTTGCTAAAAC
ATACGTTCGGAAAAAGACTTTAGCTGCCCAAAAGAAAGAAGAAGCAGAGAAACGACAATTATCACTTGGC
TTTGATGAACAGTAACACTCCATTGAGTGAAGCTGCCGTTTGGTCGCTCCCCCTTTGGGGGCGGGGGGGG
ATAGATAAAGTTCCTCTATGTAAAGTTATAATGGGGGATGAAAGGCAAGGTTCGCTAACCTTACCCCGAT
TGTTTATGCTTCCCAGCATTCAATCTATCCCCGTTTATGGGTTTCTCTTTCACCCTACAAAGATAACCTC
ATGGGGGAAAAATGTCCAAGAATATGGGGTAAAAACTATCAAGTCGGTAGAAAATAAGTATCTTTGAAGT
ACATTTTTAGTAGAGGTACTGGTGTGCCTAGGCGAAGCAGATAGGCAAAAATAAAGCCGCTGGAGATGTC
GGATGTCCGTCAATTAACTCCAGCGGCTTGTATTTTGGTAACTCTCCCGTATCGGTCAGCTACCGTTTGG
TCAGCAACAAAGGTAGTACTTTATTATCGCAAATCCAAATGTTTTTCCCTTTATTTGTGCATTTACAAAA
CATTCACTAACTTCGCACCTATGCAGTATGGTGATAGCACACTAGCACCCTAAAGAGTGCGTGTGTAAGG
GGACAAGCCCCCTTAACCCCCTGTCAGCCGGCTGTCACCGGCTGTTATCGATTGTCACAAAAATGTTAAC
TTATGGGAGCAACAAGTATTCATGTACAAGCAGTGAAGCCGGGGAGCGAGATTCACAACTTTAGGGAAAA
AGAGTTGGACTATGTTCGTCCCGAACTTAGTCATTTGAATGAAAGCTGGGTTGGAGATAGCATTTCCCAT
CGGCTGGAGAGTGCAAAACAAAGATATCTCGATACGGTTGGGCAGAAGATGCAGGCTAAAGCCGCACCCA
TACGAGAGGGAGTAATAGTAATCAAACAAGAAACCACTATGCAGGAACTCCAGCAGTTTGCCACGGTCTG
CAAAGAACGTTTCGGTATCGAAGCGTTTCAAATCCATATACACAAGGACGAAGGATACATGAACGCAAAG
CAGTGGACACCTAACCTTCATGCCCATGTAGTTTTCGATTGGACGCAGCCGAATGGGAAAAGTGTGCGTT
TATCGCGTGATGACATGGCAGAACTCCAAACCATAGCATCTGAAACACTGGGCATGGAACGTGGCGTTTC
TTCTGACCGCAAACACTTATCGGCTATGCAGTACAAGACCGAATGTGCGAAAGAACAGCTTCAGGAACTA
TCCAACGATATATCCAGTGCATTAGACAAATACAAGGACGCACAAAACCAGCTTCTTCAGCTTCAGAAGG
AACTACGTTCCATTGAAACAAAGAAGAACGTCCAAAAACTCATTTCTAAGGCTTCAGAGAAGTTTTACGG
CTTGATTGGAAAAACAGTCAACGATAGGGAAAAGGATGCCTTAAAAGCCAAAGTAAAGACTTTAGAGGGG
GAAAATGAACAACTATCCGATAGACTGGGAAAGGCTATACTTGAAAAAGAGCGAAACAGCACAAAGGCAT
TCAAAGCCGAGAATGACAAGGAGTATTATAGACAACAAATGGACAACGCAAGGACAACCAGTAACCTATT
AAGGACGGAGAACCAAAAACTAAAAGCCGAAACCAAGGAGTTGAAAAAAGAACTTGGTAAGATGAAAGAC
TTGTTCAATTCCGAACAACTGGAGGCTTTAAGGCATCATTTCCCAAACATATCAAAAGCTATGGAAGAGG
GGAAAGACCTATTCAAGCAAATCACCAGAAGCAGAGGTTTCGGCATGGGTATGTAACCCCCCCCCGCCCC
CAAAGGGGGAGCGACCAAACGGCAGCCTCTCTCAATGGAGTGTTACACCGTTCGGATTCAGAAAACATTT
TGCAGGGTTCGGAAAACGGTTGTGTGCTTATTCTAAAAAAAGTTTATGGTGTGTATGCGGTGTGAAATAC
CGCACAGATGCGTAAGGAGAAAATACCGCATCAGGCGCCATTCGCCATTCAGGCTGCGCAACTGTTGGGA
AGGGCGATCGGTGCGGGCCTCTTCGCTATTACGCCAGCTGGCGAAAGGGGGATGTGCTGCAAGGCGATTA
AGTTGGGTAACGCCAGGGTTTTCCCAGTCACGACGTTGTAAAACGACGGCCAGTGAATTCGAGCTCGGTA
CCCGGGGATCCTTGTTTGTTGGAGATTGTTTTCATATCGTTGATTTTTTCAGTTGACTACAACCAGTAGT
TAACTCTATTTTTAAGTTCTTATCACCTGCAAAGGTAATATTTTCCATACTTACTGGAGAATAGATATTC
TATAATTCTTCTATTTCGAAGAATAATGTATAAAACCCTATAAAATAGCGTTCTATGCAACAAATGTTAT
AGCCTTTGAAACATTTTTTTCAGTCGTTTGATATAAATCAACCGTAATTTGCATCATCGATATAGTAAAA
TTCGTACTTTTAATTTAATAACATCAAACTAACTAGTCACTCCCGCATTTTAAAATAAAATAAATTATTT
ATTTAATTAAACGAATATGACTAAAAAAATTTCATTCATTATTAACGGCCAGGTTGAAATCTTTCCCGAA
GGTGATGATTTAGTGCAATCCATTAATTTTGGTGATAATAGTGTTTACCTGCCAATATTGAATGACTCTC
ATGTAAAAAACATTATTGATTGTAATGGAAATAACGAATTACGGTTGCATAACATTGTCAATTTTCTCTA
TACGGTAGGGCAAAGATGGAAAAATGAAGAATACTCAAGACGCAGGACATACATTCGTGACTTAAAAAAA
TATATGGGATATTCAGAAGAAATGGCTAAGCTAGAGGCCAATTGGATATCTATGATTTTATGTTCTAAAG
GCGGCCTTTATGATGTTGTAGAAAATGAACTTGGTTCTCGCCATATCATGGATGAATGGCTACCTCAGGA
TGAAAGTTATGTTCGGGCTTTTCCGAAAGGTAAATCTGTACATCTGTTGGCAGGTAATGTTCCATTATCT
GGGATCATGTCTATATTACGCGCAATTTTAACTAAGAATCAGTGTATTATAAAAACATCGTCAACCGATC
CTTTTACCGCTAATGCATTAGCGTTAAGTTTTATTGATGTAGACCCTAATCATCCGATAACGCGCTCTTT
ATCTGTTATATATTGGCCCCACCAAGGTGATACATCACTCGCAAAAGAAATTATGCAACATGCGGATGTT
ATTGTCGCTTGGGGAGGGCCAGATGCGATTAATTGGGCGGTAGAGCATGCGCCATCTTATGCTGATGTGA
TTAAATTTGGTTCTAAAAAGAGTCTTTGCATTATCGATAATCCTGTTGATTTGACGTCCGCAGCGACAGG
TGCGGCTCATGATGTTTGTTTTTACGATCAGCGAGCTTGTTTTTCTGCCCAAAACATATATTACATGGGA
AATCATTATGAGGAATTTAAGTTAGCGTTGATAGAAAAACTTAATCTATATGCGCATATATTACCGAATG
CCAAAAAAGATTTTGATGAAAAGGCGGCCTATTCTTTAGTTCAAAAAGAAAGCTTGTTTGCTGGATTAAA
AGTAGAGGTGGATATTCATCAACGTTGGATGATTATTGAGTCAAATGCAGGTGTGGAATTTAATCAACCA
CTTGGCAGATGTGTGTACCTTCATCACGTCGATAATATTGAGCAAATATTGCCTTATGTTCAAAAAAATA
AGACGCAAACCATATCTATTTTTCCTTGGGAGTCATCATTTAAATATCGAGATGCGTTAGCATTAAAAGG
TGCGGAAAGGATTGTAGAAGCAGGAATGAATAACATATTTCGAGTTGGTGGATCTCATGACGGAATGAGA
CCGTTGCAACGATTAGTGACATATATTTCTCATGAAAGGCCATCTAACTATACGGCTAAGGATGTTGCGG
TTGAAATAGAACAGACTCGATTCCTGGAAGAAGATAAGTTCCTTGTATTTGTCCCGTAATCCGCATGGCA
AATTGTAAATTGTAAATCGTAAAATAGTAATATATTAATGGAAAATAAATCCAAATATAAAACCATCGAC
CACGTTATTTGTGTTGAAGGAAATAAAAAAATTCATGTTTGGGAAACGCTGCCAGAAGAAAACAGCCCAA
AGAGAAAGAATGCCATTATTATTGCGTCTGGTTTTGCCCGCAGGATGGATCATTTTGCTGGTCTGGCGGA
ATATTTATCGCGGAATGGATTTCATGTGATCCGCTATGATTCGCTTCACCACGTTGGATTGAGTTCAGGG
ACAATTGATGAATTTACAATGTCTATAGGAAAGCAGAGCTTGTTAGCAGTGGTTGATTGGTTAACTACAC
GAAAAATAAATAACTTCGGTATGTTGGCTTCAAGCTTATCTGCGCGGATAGCTTATGCAAGCCTATCTGA
AATCAATGCTTCGTTTTTAATCACCGCAGTCGGTGTTGTTAACTTAAGATATTCTCTTGAAAGAGCTTTA
GGGTTTGATTATCTCAGTCTACCCATTAATGAATTGCCGAATAATCTAGATTTTGAAGGCCATAAATTGG
GTGCTGAAGTCTTTGCGAGAGATTGTCTTGATTTTGGTTGGGAAGATTTAGCTTCTACAATTAATAACAT
GATGTATCTTGATATACCGTTTATTGCTTTTACTGCAAATAACGATAATTGGGTCAAGCAAGATGAAGTT
ATCACATTGTTATCAAATATTCGTAGTAATCGATGCAAGATATATTCTTTGTTAGGAAGTTCGCATGACT
TGAGTGAAAATTTAGTGGTCCTGCGCAATTTTTATCAATCGGTTACGAAAGCCGCTATCGCGATGGATAA
TGATCATCTGGATATTGATGTTGATATTACTGAACCGTCATTTGAACATTTAACTATTGCGACAGTCAAT
GAACGCCGAATGAGAATTGAGATTGAAAATCAAGCGATTTCGCTGTCTTAATAAGGAGGAGGATAAAGAA
TATGACTTCATATGTTGATAAACAAGAAATTACAGCAAGCTCAGAAATTGATGATTTGATTTTTTCGAGC
GATCCATTAGTGTGGTCTTACGACGAGCAGGAAAAAATCAGAAAGAAACTTGTGCTTGATGCATTTCGTA
ATCATTATAAACATTGTCGAGAATATCGTCACTACTGTCAGGCACACAAAGTAGATGACAATATTACGGA
AATTGATGACATACCTGTATTCCCAACATCGGTTTTTAAGTTTACTCGCTTATTAACTTCTCAGGAAAAC
GAGATTGAAAGTTGGTTTACCAGTAGCGGCACGAATGGTTTAAAAAGTCAGGTGGCGCGTGACAGATTAA
GTATTGAGAGACTCTTAGGCTCTGTGAGTTATGGCATGAAATATGTTGGTAGTTGGTTTGATCATCAAAT
AGAATTAGTCAATTTGGGACCAGATAGATTTAATGCTCATAATATTTGGTTTAAATATGTTATGAGTTTG
GTGGAATTGTTATATCCTACGACATTTACCGTAACAGAAGAACGAATAGATTTTGTTAAAACATTGAATA
GTCTTGAACGAATAAAAAATCAAGGGAAAGATCTTTGTCTTATTGGTTCGCCATACTTTATTTATTTACT
CTGCCATTATATGAAAGATAAAAAAATCTCATTTTCTGGAGATAAAAGCCTTTATATCATAACCGGAGGC
GGCTGGAAAAGTTACGAAAAAGAATCTCTGAAACGTGATGATTTCAATCATCTTTTATTTGATACTTTCA
ATCTCAGTGATATTAGTCAGATCCGAGATATATTTAATCAAGTTGAACTCAACACTTGTTTCTTTGAGGA
TGAAATGCAGCGTAAACATGTTCCGCCGTGGGTATATGCGCGAGCGCTTGATCCTGAAACGTTGAAACCT
GTACCTGATGGAACGCCGGGGTTGATGAGTTATATGGATGCGTCAGCAACCAGTTATCCAGCATTTATTG
TTACCGATGATGTCGGGATAATTAGCAGAGAATATGGTAAGTATCCCGGCGTGCTCGTTGAAATTTTACG
TCGCGTCAATACGAGGACGCAGAAAGGGTGTGCTTTAAGCTTAAACCAAGCATTTAATAGTTGATATAAA
TGAAGGGTGAAGAAGGATGAATGAAGGTAACACTCATAAACTCGAAATTCTTCATTCTTAATTTTTAATT
AAAATATATGAAATTTGGAAACTTTTTGCTTACATACCAACCTCCCCAATTTTCTCAAACAGAGGTAATG
AAACGTTTGGTTAAATTAGGTCGCATCTCTGAGGAGTGTGGTTTTGATACCGTATGGTTACTGGAGCATC
ATTTCACGGAGTTTGGTTTGCTTGGTAACCCTTATGTCGCTGCTGCATATTTACTTGGCGCGACTAAAAA
ATTGAATGTAGGAACTGCCGCTATTGTTCTTCCCACAGCCCATCCAGTACGCCAACTTGAAGATGTGAAT
TTATTGGATCAAATGTCAAAAGGACGATTTCGGTTTGGTATTTGCCGAGGGCTTTACAACAAGGACTTTC
GCGTATTCGGCACAGATATGAATAACAGTCGCGCCTTAGCGGAATGCTGGTACGGGCTGATAAAGAATGG
CATGACAGAGGGATATATGGAAGCTGATAATGAACATATCAAGTTCCATAAGGTAAAAGTAAACCCCGCG
GCGTATAGCAGAGGTGGCGCACCGGTTTATGTGGTGGCTGAATCAGCTTCGACGACTGAGTGGGCTGCTC
AATTTGGCCTACCGATGATATTAAGTTGGATTATAAATACTAACGAAAAGAAAGCACAACTTGAGCTTTA
TAATGAAGTGGCTCAAGAATATGGGCACGATATTCATAATATCGACCATTGCTTATCATATATAACATCT
GTAGATCATGACTCAATTAAAGCGAAAGAGATTTGCCGGAAATTTCTGGGGCATTGGTATGATTCTTATG
TGAATGCTACGACTATTTTTGATGATTCAGACCAAACAAGAGGTTATGATTTCAATAAAGGGCAGTGGCG
TGACTTTGTATTAAAAGGACATAAAGATACTAATCGCCGTATTGATTACAGTTACGAAATCAATCCCGTG
GGAACGCCGCAGGAATGTATTGACATAATTCAAAAAGACATTGATGCTACAGGAATATCAAATATTTGTT
GTGGATTTGAAGCTAATGGAACAGTAGACGAAATTATTGCTTCCATGAAGCTCTTCCAGTCTGATGTCAT
GCCATTTCTTAAAGAAAAACAACGTTCGCTATTATAAAGAAAGGAATAAGACAATGGATATGAAATTTGG
ATTGTTCTTCCTTAACTTCATCAATTCAACAACTGTTCAAGAACAAAGTATAGTTCGCATGCAGGAAATA
ACGGAGTATGTTGATAAGTTGAATTTTGAACAGATTTTAGTGTATGAAAATCATTTTTCAGATAATGGTG
TTGTCGGCGCTCCTCTGACTGTTTCTGGTTTTCTGCTCGGTTTAACAGAGAAAATTAAAATTGGTTCATT
AAATCACATCATTACAACTCATCATCCTGTCCGCATAGCGGAGGAAGCTTGCTTATTGGATCAGTTAAGT
GAAGGGAGATTTATTTTAGGGTTTAGTGATTGCGAAAAAAAAGATGAAATGCATTTTTTTAATCGCCCGG
TTGAATATCAACAGCAACTATTTGAAGAGTGTTATGAAATCATTAACGATGCTTTAACAACAGGCTATTG
TAATCCAGATAACGATTTTTATAGCTTCCCTAAAATATCTGTAAATCCCCATGCTTATACGCCAGGCGGA
CCTCGGAAATATGTAACAGCAACCAGTCATCATATTGTTGAGTGGGCGGCCAAAAAAGGTATTCCTCTCA
TCTTTAAGTGGGATGATTCTAATGATGTTAGATATGAATATGCTGAAAGATATAAAGCCGTTGCGGATAA
ATATGACGTTGACCTATCAGAGATAGACCATCAGTTAATGATATTAGTTAACTATAACGAAGATAGTAAT
AAAGCTAAACAAGAGACGCGTGCATTTATTAGTGATTATGTTCTTGAAATGCACCCTAATGAAAATTTCG
AAAATAAACTTGAAGAAATAATTGCAGAAAACGCTGTCGGAAATTATACGGAGTGTATAACTGCGGCTAA
GTTGGCAATTGAAAAGTGTGGTGCGAAAAGTGTATTGCTGTCCTTTGAACCAATGAATGATTTGATGAGC
CAAAAAAATGTAATCAATATTGTTGATGATAATATTAAAAAGTACCACATGTAAGTCGACCTGCAGGCAT
GCAAGCTTGGCGTAATCATGGTCATAGCTGTTTCCTGTGTGAAATTGTTATCCGCTCACAATTCCACACA
ACATACGAGCCGGAAGCATAAAGTGTAAAGCCTGGGGTGCCTAATGAGTGAGCTAACTCACATTAATTGC
GTTGCGCTCACTGCCCGCTTTCCAGTCGGGAAACCTGTCGTGCCAGCTGCATTAATGAATCGGCCAACGC
GCGGGGAGAGGCGGTTTGCGTATTGGGCGCTCTTCCGCTTCCTCGCTCACTGACTCGCTGCGCTCGGTCG
TTCGGCTGCGGCGAGCGGTATCAGCTCACTCAAAGGCGGTAATACGGTTATCCACAGAATCAGGGGATAA
CGCAGGAAAGAACATGTGAGCAAAAGGCCAGCAAAAGGCCAGGAACCGTAAAAAGGCCGCGTTGCTGGCG
TTTTTCCATAGGCTCCGCCCCCCTGACGAGCATCACAAAAATCGACGCTCAAGTCAGAGGTGGCGAAACC
CGACAGGACTATAAAGATACCAGGCGTTTCCCCCTGGAAGCTCCCTCGTGCGCTCTCCTGTTCCGACCCT
GCCGCTTACCGGATACCTGTCCGCCTTTCTCCCTTCGGGAAGCGTGGCGCTTTCTCATAGCTCACGCTGT
AGGTATCTCAGTTCGGTGTAGGTCGTTCGCTCCAAGCTGGGCTGTGTGCACGAACCCCCCGTTCAGCCCG
ACCGCTGCGCCTTATCCGGTAACTATCGTCTTGAGTCCAACCCGGTAAGACACGACTTATCGCCACTGGC
AGCAGCCACTGGTAACAGGATTAGCAGAGCGAGGTATGTAGGCGGTGCTACAGAGTTCTTGAAGTGGTGG
CCTAACTACGGCTACACTAGAAGAACAGTATTTGGTATCTGCGCTCTGCTGAAGCCAGTTACCTTCGGAA
AAAGAGTTGGTAGCTCTTGATCCGGCAAACAAACCACCGCTGGTAGCGGTGGTTTTTTTGTTTGCAAGCA
GCAGATTACGCGCAGAAAAAAAGGATCTCAAGAAGATCCTTTGATCTTTTCTACGGGGTCTGACGCTCAG
TGGAACGAAAACTCACGTTAAGGGATTTTGGTCATGAGATTATCAAAAAGGATCTTCACCTAGATCCTTT
TAAATTAAAAATGAAGTTTTAAATCAATCTAAAGTATATATGAGTAAACTTGGTCTGACAGTTACCAATG
CTTAATCAGTGAGGCACCTATCTCAGCGATCTGTCTATTTCGTTCATCCATAGTTGCCTGACTCCCCGTC
GTGTAGATAACTACGATACGGGAGGGCTTACCATCTGGCCCCAGTGCTGCAATGATACCGCGAGACCCAC
GCTCACCGGCTCCAGATTTATCAGCAATAAACCAGCCAGCCGGAAGGGCCGAGCGCAGAAGTGGTCCTGC
AACTTTATCCGCCTCCATCCAGTCTATTAATTGTTGCCGGGAAGCTAGAGTAAGTAGTTCGCCAGTTAAT
AGTTTGCGCAACGTTGTTGCCATTGCTACAGGCATCGTGGTGTCACGCTCGTCGTTTGGTATGGCTTCAT
TCAGCTCCGGTTCCCAACGATCAAGGCGAGTTACATGATCCCCCATGTTGTGCAAAAAAGCGGTTAGCTC
CTTCGGTCCTCCGATCGTTGTCAGAAGTAAGTTGGCCGCAGTGTTATCACTCATGGTTATGGCAGCACTG
CATAATTCTCTTACTGTCATGCCATCCGTAAGATGCTTTTCTGTGACTGGTGAGTACTCAACCAAGTCAT
TCTGAGAATAGTGTATGCGGCGACCGAGTTGCTCTTGCCCGGCGTCAATACGGGATAATACCGCGCCACA
TAGCAGAACTTTAAAAGTGCTCATCATTGGAAAACGTTCTTCGGGGCGAAAACTCTCAAGGATCTTACCG
CTGTTGAGATCCAGTTCGATGTAACCCACTCGTGCACCCAACTGATCTTCAGCATCTTTTACTTTCACCA
GCGTTTCTGGGTGAGCAAAAACAGGAAGGCAAAATGCCGCAAAAAAGGGAATAAGGGCGACACGGAAATG
TTGAATACTCATACTCTTCCTTTTTCAATATTATTGAAGCATTTATCAGGGTTATTGTCTCATGAGCGGA
TACATATTTGAATGTATTTAGAAAAATAAACAAATAGGGGTTCCGCGCACATTTCCCCGAAAAGTGCCAC
CTGCGTCTATTTTTTTATTGCCAAGTTCTAATGCTTCTATCTCCTGCCATTCATAGAGGCTATTATATGC
CATACATCCGATAAGAATGGAGATAAGTATATATCCCAACTGTATTGCCTTATAGAAATTTCCTGACCGC
TCCATTATTTTGATGACATTGATTTTTGGAACATGAATAAAAGTTTATCTTTTTCGTTCATGCGGATATT
ATCAGAATAACCGCCTTTTGTTATTTGATACCCGCATGGCTTAACCATAAAAATGCCTAAGCCCTTAGTG
TATGAACTTACTTCTGATGCATAGTCTTTACTTGTATTTAATGGAACTTTCCCTTTAATATGACACCACT
CATTATTGCAACTGATGTCTTCAATCTCAGACATCATTTTTTGCAAATCTGTAATAGCTTTGGAACTTGC
CGCTTGGGGTATCTGCAACTCAAAATAGAGCATCGGTTCGAGAATGTCCACACCTGACTGTTGCAAGGCC
AGCCTGAAGACATAAGGGGTCAGCTGTCTGAAATCAGCAGGTGTACTTACCGGGCTATAATACTCGGCTT
GAGTAAAAGTTACTTTCAGATCAGTCACTTCCCATCCATGTAACCCGGATTGGCAAGACATACGAATCCC
TTCAAAAACGGCATTTTGAAAAGAATGGTTCAGATAACCATAGGAGATGTCACTTTCGATTTGCAACCCT
GTCCCTAACGGTAAGGGTTCAAGAGTCAGCCCTATTGTGGCCCAATAAGGGTTGGGCGGCACTTCGATCT
GAATAATCTTATTGACCTTTTTTACAGGTCGTTCTTTGTATATAGTCTTGATCTCATCAAAATGGACCTT
TACGGAAAATCGTTCTTCCAGCAATGTCTGTATGATTTCCTTTTGGGTTAAACCATATAACGAGATTTCC
AATTCATCACTATATGAGTTTATGGAAAAGGACAAAGACGGGTCTTCAATCCACAATGTATTCAGAGCGG
ATATCACCTTGCTTCTCTCTTCGGGCCTGTCTGGCCGGACGGAGGATTTGAGAGCGGGATGCTGATGCGA
TAATCCTTGAATCAAACAAGGTTCAGCACCTAAATAATTTCCGATTCGAAAATCATCCATATCCTCTACA
ATCGCGATATCATTGGCGCCCACTTCATCAACATTTATCTCTCTGCCCTGATTGATAGTTTTTAGATTTT
TAATCTTGATGAATTTTTCCGAATCGTTGATTCTTACAACGTCTCGAAGTCTCAGACTTCCGTCAATTAT
TTTTAGAAAACTTCTTTTATGTCCTTTGGGGTCATGCTCTATCTTATAAAGATAAGATGAAAGTCTGTTT
GAGACCGATGCCGGAGGAAGTATAAAAGAAGTGATGGCGTCCAACAACTCATTGATACCGATATTGAACA
TTGCTGATCCATGTAGCACCGGATAGACTTTGGCTTTTGCCACAAGAGCGATTATCGTATTCCAATAATC
AGCCGGTGAAATTTCGCTATCCGCCAAATATCGTTCTAATATATTGTCGTCATGGTTGCATACAAATTCT
TTGTATTCTTCCTTTATATATGTTTGGGAGCAAACCGGATAAACCGATCCATCGACAACATTTTGCATAA
ACAGGACATCTTGAGACAGATTTGCTTTTATATCCAGATACAAACGCTCCAAATTCACACCGGCTCGGTC
AATCTTATTGATAAATATAATTGTCGGGATTTGCAGCTTCTGTAAAGTATTGAACAGCAACTTTGTCTGC
GCTTGTATGCCTTCCTTTGCGGATAAGATGAGGACTGCTCCATCAAGCATTTTGAATGTCCGCTCCACTT
CCGCAATAAAATCCATGTGTCCCGGAGTGTCAATGATATTGCATTTCACACCATTCCAGATAATAGATGT
CGTAGAAGCCCGAACAGTAATTCCTCTACGTTTCTCTATATCCATAGAGTCCGTTATGGTGTCACCATTA
TCCACACAGCCGCACTTTTCCGTTGCTCCACTGGCAAACAGCAGATTCTCGGTTACGGAAGTTTTTCCTG
CATCAATGTGAGCAAGAATTCCTAAATTTATAATATTCATTTGGATTAAGCAATAATATACTACAATAGA
TGCATTGTCGAAACGCACCTTTTA
